Addgene plasmid #75766: UCK2 gRNA (BRDN0001145769)
Purpose: 3rd generation lentiviral gRNA plasmid targeting human UCK2
Depositing lab: John Doench & David Root. Depositing organization: Broad Institute. Publication: Optimized sgRNA design to maximize activity and minimize off-target effects of CRISPR-Cas9. Doench JG, Fusi N, Sullender M, Hegde M, Vaimberg EW, Donovan KF, Smith I, Tothova Z, Wilen C, Orchard R, Virgin HW, Listgarten J, Root DE. Nat Biotechnol. 2016 Jan 18. doi: 10.1038/nbt.3437. PubMed 26780180.
Backbone
  Vector backbone: lentiGuide-Puro
  Backbone manufacturer: Zhang Lab (Addgene plasmid # 52963)
  Vector type: Mammalian Expression, Lentiviral, CRISPR
  Selectable markers: Puromycin
Growth in bacteria
  Bacterial resistance: Ampicillin, 100 μg/mL
  Growth temperature: 37°C
  Growth strain: DH5alpha
  Copy number: High Copy
Gene/Insert
  Gene/Insert name: UCK2 (alt names: UCK2; NM_012474.4)
  gRNA/shRNA sequence: CTTCCTTATAGGCGTCAGCG
  Species: H. sapiens (human)
  Entrez Gene: UCK2 (a.k.a. TSA903, UK, UMPK)
  Promoter: hU6
  Cloning method: Unknown
  Sequencing primers: 5′ U6-F; 3′ pS2-R
Terms and licenses: Academic/Nonprofit Terms; Industry Terms: Not Available to Industry
Depositor comments: The gRNA was designed to target the following Genbank reference sequence(s): NM_012474.4. Note that this plasmid does NOT contain Cas9. It should be used in conjunction with lentiCas9-Blast (Addgene #52962) or otherwise with cell lines already expressing Cas9. Browse the full kinome gRNA library at http://www.addgene.org/pooled-library/broadgpp-human-kinome/ or visit http://www.broadinstitute.org/rnai/public/ for detailed protocols and information.
How to cite: UCK2 gRNA (BRDN0001145769) was a gift from John Doench & David Root (Addgene plasmid # 75766 ; http://n2t.net/addgene:75766 ; RRID:Addgene_75766)
