[The description below was written by a language model from this plasmid's Addgene catalogue record and pLannotate feature annotations shown in this document.]
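Description:
UCK2 gRNA (BRDN0001145769) is a third-generation lentiviral guide RNA plasmid built on the lentiGuide-Puro backbone and designed to target human UCK2 (uridine-cytidine kinase 2; the guide was designed against the NM_012474.4 reference transcript). It is propagated in E. coli as a high-copy plasmid through a ColE1/pUC-type origin with ampicillin selection (AmpR). The backbone also carries an f1 origin, an SV40 origin and poly(A) signal, and residual lac and T7/T3 promoter elements.

The lentiviral transfer cassette begins with an RSV promoter fused to a truncated HIV-1 5' LTR, which makes genomic RNA production Tat-independent. This is followed by the Ψ packaging signal with a partial gag fragment, and by the RRE for Rev-dependent nuclear export. A human U6 RNA polymerase III promoter then drives the 20-nt UCK2 spacer fused to the Streptococcus pyogenes Cas9 gRNA scaffold. A cPPT/CTS element that aids nuclear import of the provirus lies downstream. An EF-1α core promoter with its intron A expresses puromycin N-acetyltransferase, allowing selection of transduced mammalian cells. The WPRE enhances transcript expression, and the cassette ends in a self-inactivating ΔU3 3' LTR.

The plasmid does not encode Cas9, so it is intended for use alongside a separate Cas9 vector such as lentiCas9-Blast or in cells that already express Cas9. Making virus requires packaging and envelope functions supplied in trans. The construct is an individual clone corresponding to a human kinome gRNA library. It comes from work on optimised sgRNA design for higher on-target activity and fewer off-target effects, and is suited to CRISPR knockout of UCK2 in human cells.
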