Features (pLannotate 1.2.2; 29 found; start..end, strand, type, name):
     14..80      +  CDS            small t antigen (fragment): SV40 (simian virus 40) small t antigen
    106..317     +  promoter       EF-1α core promoter: core promoter for human elongation factor EF-1α
    318..1256    +  intron         EF-1α intron A: intron upstream of the start codon of human EF-1α
   1278..1877    +  CDS            PuroR (fragment): puromycin N-acetyltransferase; pac from Streptomyces; confers resistance to puromycin
   1893..2481    +  misc_feature   WPRE: woodchuck hepatitis virus posttranscriptional regulatory element
   2532..2551    +  misc_feature   cPPT/CTS (fragment): central polypurine tract and central termination sequence of HIV-1
   2553..2786    +  LTR            3' LTR (ΔU3): self-inactivating 3' long terminal repeat (LTR) from HIV-1
   2864..2985    +  polyA_signal   SV40 poly(A) signal: SV40 polyadenylation signal
   3025..3160    +  rep_origin     SV40 ori: SV40 origin of replication
   3181..3199    -  promoter       T7 promoter: promoter for bacteriophage T7 RNA polymerase
   3207..3362    +  CDS            lacZα (fragment): LacZα fragment of β-galactosidase; lacZ fragment
   3367..3795    +  rep_origin     f1 ori (sequence partly withheld): f1 bacteriophage origin of replication; arrow indicates direction of (+) strand synthesis
   3848..3952    +  promoter       AmpR promoter: bla
   3953..4813    +  CDS            AmpR: β-lactamase; bla; confers resistance to ampicillin, carbenicillin, and related antibiotics
   4984..5572    +  rep_origin     ori: high-copy-number ColE1/pMB1/pBR322/pUC origin of replication
   5755..5847    +  CDS            lacI (fragment): lac repressor; lacI; The lac repressor binds to the lac operator to inhibit transcription in E. coli. This inhibition can be relieved by adding lactose or isopropyl-β-D-thiogalactopyranoside (IPTG).
   5860..5881    +  protein_bind   CAP binding site: CAP binding activates transcription in the presence of cAMP. E. coli catabolite activator protein
   5896..5926    +  promoter       lac promoter: promoter for the E. coli lac operon
   5934..5950    +  protein_bind   lac operator: The lac repressor binds to the lac operator to inhibit transcription in E. coli. This inhibition can be relieved by adding lactose or isopropyl-β-D-thiogalactopyranoside (IPTG). lac repressor encoded by lacI
   5995..6013    +  promoter       T3 promoter: promoter for bacteriophage T3 RNA polymerase
   6041..6267    +  promoter       RSV promoter: Rous sarcoma virus enhancer/promoter
   6268..6448    +  LTR            5' LTR (truncated): truncated 5' long terminal repeat (LTR) from HIV-1
   6495..6620    +  misc_feature   HIV-1 Ψ: packaging signal of human immunodeficiency virus type 1
   6604..6967    +  CDS            HIV-1 gag (fragment): gag protein from human immunodeficiency virus 1; gag
   7113..7346    +  misc_feature   RRE: The Rev response element (RRE) of HIV-1 allows for Rev-dependent mRNA export from the nucleus to the cytoplasm.
   7723..7749    +  CDS            Rev (fragment): human immunodeficiency virus 1 (HIV-1) Rev protein; rev; enhances nuclear export of unspliced and incompletely spliced viral mRNAs
   7753..7993    +  promoter       U6 promoter: RNA polymerase III promoter for human U6 snRNA
   8023..8098    +  misc_RNA       gRNA scaffold: guide RNA scaffold for the Streptococcus pyogenes CRISPR/Cas9 system
   8154..8271    +  misc_feature   cPPT/CTS: central polypurine tract and central termination sequence of HIV-1
>Addgene plasmid #75766 | UCK2 gRNA (BRDN0001145769) | addgene full sequence | sequence record 184524 | Addgene Assembled Sequence
CCCGGGTGCAAAGATGGATAAAGTTTTAAACAGAGAGGAATCTTTGCAGCTAATGGACCTTCTAGGTCTT
GAAAGGAGTGGGAATTGGCTCCGGTGCCCGTCAGTGGGCAGAGCGCACATCGCCCACAGTCCCCGAGAAG
TTGGGGGGAGGGGTCGGCAATTGATCCGGTGCCTAGAGAAGGTGGCGCGGGGTAAACTGGGAAAGTGATG
TCGTGTACTGGCTCCGCCTTTTTCCCGAGGGTGGGGGAGAACCGTATATAAGTGCAGTAGTCGCCGTGAA
CGTTCTTTTTCGCAACGGGTTTGCCGCCAGAACACAGGTAAGTGCCGTGTGTGGTTCCCGCGGGCCTGGC
CTCTTTACGGGTTATGGCCCTTGCGTGCCTTGAATTACTTCCACCTGGCTGCAGTACGTGATTCTTGATC
CCGAGCTTCGGGTTGGAAGTGGGTGGGAGAGTTCGAGGCCTTGCGCTTAAGGAGCCCCTTCGCCTCGTGC
TTGAGTTGAGGCCTGGCCTGGGCGCTGGGGCCGCCGCGTGCGAATCTGGTGGCACCTTCGCGCCTGTCTC
GCTGCTTTCGATAAGTCTCTAGCCATTTAAAATTTTTGATGACCTGCTGCGACGCTTTTTTTCTGGCAAG
ATAGTCTTGTAAATGCGGGCCAAGATCTGCACACTGGTATTTCGGTTTTTGGGGCCGCGGGCGGCGACGG
GGCCCGTGCGTCCCAGCGCACATGTTCGGCGAGGCGGGGCCTGCGAGCGCGGCCACCGAGAATCGGACGG
GGGTAGTCTCAAGCTGGCCGGCCTGCTCTGGTGCCTGGCCTCGCGCCGCCGTGTATCGCCCCGCCCTGGG
CGGCAAGGCTGGCCCGGTCGGCACCAGTTGCGTGAGCGGAAAGATGGCCGCTTCCCGGCCCTGCTGCAGG
GAGCTCAAAATGGAGGACGCGGCGCTCGGGAGAGCGGGCGGGTGAGTCACCCACACAAAGGAAAAGGGCC
TTTCCGTCCTCAGCCGTCGCTTCATGTGACTCCACGGAGTACCGGGCGCCGTCCAGGCACCTCGATTAGT
TCTCGAGCTTTTGGAGTACGTCGTCTTTAGGTTGGGGGGAGGGGTTTTATGCGATGGAGTTTCCCCACAC
TGAGTGGGTGGAGACTGAAGTTAGGCCAGCTTGGCACTTGATGTAATTCTCCTTGGAATTTGCCCTTTTT
GAGTTTGGATCTTGGTTCATTCTCAAGCCTCAGACAGTGGTTCAAAGTTTTTTTCTTCCATTTCAGGTGT
CGTGACGTACGGCCACCATGACCGAGTACAAGCCCACGGTGCGCCTCGCCACCCGCGACGACGTCCCCAG
GGCCGTACGCACCCTCGCCGCCGCGTTCGCCGACTACCCCGCCACGCGCCACACCGTCGATCCGGACCGC
CACATCGAGCGGGTCACCGAGCTGCAAGAACTCTTCCTCACGCGCGTCGGGCTCGACATCGGCAAGGTGT
GGGTCGCGGACGACGGCGCCGCCGTGGCGGTCTGGACCACGCCGGAGAGCGTCGAAGCGGGGGCGGTGTT
CGCCGAGATCGGCCCGCGCATGGCCGAGTTGAGCGGTTCCCGGCTGGCCGCGCAGCAACAGATGGAAGGC
CTCCTGGCGCCGCACCGGCCCAAGGAGCCCGCGTGGTTCCTGGCCACCGTCGGAGTCTCGCCCGACCACC
AGGGCAAGGGTCTGGGCAGCGCCGTCGTGCTCCCCGGAGTGGAGGCGGCCGAGCGCGCCGGGGTGCCCGC
CTTCCTGGAGACCTCCGCGCCCCGCAACCTCCCCTTCTACGAGCGGCTCGGCTTCACCGTCACCGCCGAC
GTCGAGGTGCCCGAAGGACCGCGCACCTGGTGCATGACCCGCAAGCCCGGTGCCTGAACGCGTTAAGTCG
ACAATCAACCTCTGGATTACAAAATTTGTGAAAGATTGACTGGTATTCTTAACTATGTTGCTCCTTTTAC
GCTATGTGGATACGCTGCTTTAATGCCTTTGTATCATGCTATTGCTTCCCGTATGGCTTTCATTTTCTCC
TCCTTGTATAAATCCTGGTTGCTGTCTCTTTATGAGGAGTTGTGGCCCGTTGTCAGGCAACGTGGCGTGG
TGTGCACTGTGTTTGCTGACGCAACCCCCACTGGTTGGGGCATTGCCACCACCTGTCAGCTCCTTTCCGG
GACTTTCGCTTTCCCCCTCCCTATTGCCACGGCGGAACTCATCGCCGCCTGCCTTGCCCGCTGCTGGACA
GGGGCTCGGCTGTTGGGCACTGACAATTCCGTGGTGTTGTCGGGGAAATCATCGTCCTTTCCTTGGCTGC
TCGCCTGTGTTGCCACCTGGATTCTGCGCGGGACGTCCTTCTGCTACGTCCCTTCGGCCCTCAATCCAGC
GGACCTTCCTTCCCGCGGCCTGCTGCCGGCTCTGCGGCCTCTTCCGCGTCTTCGCCTTCGCCCTCAGACG
AGTCGGATCTCCCTTTGGGCCGCCTCCCCGCGTCGACTTTAAGACCAATGACTTACAAGGCAGCTGTAGA
TCTTAGCCACTTTTTAAAAGAAAAGGGGGGACTGGAAGGGCTAATTCACTCCCAACGAAGACAAGATCTG
CTTTTTGCTTGTACTGGGTCTCTCTGGTTAGACCAGATCTGAGCCTGGGAGCTCTCTGGCTAACTAGGGA
ACCCACTGCTTAAGCCTCAATAAAGCTTGCCTTGAGTGCTTCAAGTAGTGTGTGCCCGTCTGTTGTGTGA
CTCTGGTAACTAGAGATCCCTCAGACCCTTTTAGTCAGTGTGGAAAATCTCTAGCAGTACGTATAGTAGT
TCATGTCATCTTATTATTCAGTATTTATAACTTGCAAAGAAATGAATATCAGAGAGTGAGAGGAACTTGT
TTATTGCAGCTTATAATGGTTACAAATAAAGCAATAGCATCACAAATTTCACAAATAAAGCATTTTTTTC
ACTGCATTCTAGTTGTGGTTTGTCCAAACTCATCAATGTATCTTATCATGTCTGGCTCTAGCTATCCCGC
CCCTAACTCCGCCCATCCCGCCCCTAACTCCGCCCAGTTCCGCCCATTCTCCGCCCCATGGCTGACTAAT
TTTTTTTATTTATGCAGAGGCCGAGGCCGCCTCGGCCTCTGAGCTATTCCAGAAGTAGTGAGGAGGCTTT
TTTGGAGGCCTAGGGACGTACCCAATTCGCCCTATAGTGAGTCGTATTACGCGCGCTCACTGGCCGTCGT
TTTACAACGTCGTGACTGGGAAAACCCTGGCGTTACCCAACTTAATCGCCTTGCAGCACATCCCCCTTTC
GCCAGCTGGCGTAATAGCGAAGAGGCCCGCACCGATCGCCCTTCCCAACAGTTGCGCAGCCTGAATGGCG
AATGGG
[124 nt withheld, positions 3367-3490]
C
[91 nt withheld, positions 3492-3582]
A
[49 nt withheld, positions 3584-3632]
CCTTTGACGTTGGAGTCCACGTTCTTT
[37 nt withheld, positions 3660-3696]
ACCCTATCTCGGTCTATTCTTTTGATTTATAAGGGATTTTGCCGATTTCGGCCTATTGGTTAAAAAATGA
GCTGATTTAACAAAAATTTAACGCGAATTTTAACAAAATATTAACGCTTACAATTTAGGTGGCACTTTTC
GGGGAAATGTGCGCGGAACCCCTATTTGTTTATTTTTCTAAATACATTCAAATATGTATCCGCTCATGAG
ACAATAACCCTGATAAATGCTTCAATAATATTGAAAAAGGAAGAGTATGAGTATTCAACATTTCCGTGTC
GCCCTTATTCCCTTTTTTGCGGCATTTTGCCTTCCTGTTTTTGCTCACCCAGAAACGCTGGTGAAAGTAA
AAGATGCTGAAGATCAGTTGGGTGCACGAGTGGGTTACATCGAACTGGATCTCAACAGCGGTAAGATCCT
TGAGAGTTTTCGCCCCGAAGAACGTTTTCCAATGATGAGCACTTTTAAAGTTCTGCTATGTGGCGCGGTA
TTATCCCGTATTGACGCCGGGCAAGAGCAACTCGGTCGCCGCATACACTATTCTCAGAATGACTTGGTTG
AGTACTCACCAGTCACAGAAAAGCATCTTACGGATGGCATGACAGTAAGAGAATTATGCAGTGCTGCCAT
AACCATGAGTGATAACACTGCGGCCAACTTACTTCTGACAACGATCGGAGGACCGAAGGAGCTAACCGCT
TTTTTGCACAACATGGGGGATCATGTAACTCGCCTTGATCGTTGGGAACCGGAGCTGAATGAAGCCATAC
CAAACGACGAGCGTGACACCACGATGCCTGTAGCAATGGCAACAACGTTGCGCAAACTATTAACTGGCGA
ACTACTTACTCTAGCTTCCCGGCAACAATTAATAGACTGGATGGAGGCGGATAAAGTTGCAGGACCACTT
CTGCGCTCGGCCCTTCCGGCTGGCTGGTTTATTGCTGATAAATCTGGAGCCGGTGAGCGTGGGTCTCGCG
GTATCATTGCAGCACTGGGGCCAGATGGTAAGCCCTCCCGTATCGTAGTTATCTACACGACGGGGAGTCA
GGCAACTATGGATGAACGAAATAGACAGATCGCTGAGATAGGTGCCTCACTGATTAAGCATTGGTAACTG
TCAGACCAAGTTTACTCATATATACTTTAGATTGATTTAAAACTTCATTTTTAATTTAAAAGGATCTAGG
TGAAGATCCTTTTTGATAATCTCATGACCAAAATCCCTTAACGTGAGTTTTCGTTCCACTGAGCGTCAGA
CCCCGTAGAAAAGATCAAAGGATCTTCTTGAGATCCTTTTTTTCTGCGCGTAATCTGCTGCTTGCAAACA
AAAAAACCACCGCTACCAGCGGTGGTTTGTTTGCCGGATCAAGAGCTACCAACTCTTTTTCCGAAGGTAA
CTGGCTTCAGCAGAGCGCAGATACCAAATACTGTTCTTCTAGTGTAGCCGTAGTTAGGCCACCACTTCAA
GAACTCTGTAGCACCGCCTACATACCTCGCTCTGCTAATCCTGTTACCAGTGGCTGCTGCCAGTGGCGAT
AAGTCGTGTCTTACCGGGTTGGACTCAAGACGATAGTTACCGGATAAGGCGCAGCGGTCGGGCTGAACGG
GGGGTTCGTGCACACAGCCCAGCTTGGAGCGAACGACCTACACCGAACTGAGATACCTACAGCGTGAGCT
ATGAGAAAGCGCCACGCTTCCCGAAGGGAGAAAGGCGGACAGGTATCCGGTAAGCGGCAGGGTCGGAACA
GGAGAGCGCACGAGGGAGCTTCCAGGGGGAAACGCCTGGTATCTTTATAGTCCTGTCGGGTTTCGCCACC
TCTGACTTGAGCGTCGATTTTTGTGATGCTCGTCAGGGGGGCGGAGCCTATGGAAAAACGCCAGCAACGC
GGCCTTTTTACGGTTCCTGGCCTTTTGCTGGCCTTTTGCTCACATGTTCTTTCCTGCGTTATCCCCTGAT
TCTGTGGATAACCGTATTACCGCCTTTGAGTGAGCTGATACCGCTCGCCGCAGCCGAACGACCGAGCGCA
GCGAGTCAGTGAGCGAGGAAGCGGAAGAGCGCCCAATACGCAAACCGCCTCTCCCCGCGCGTTGGCCGAT
TCATTAATGCAGCTGGCACGACAGGTTTCCCGACTGGAAAGCGGGCAGTGAGCGCAACGCAATTAATGTG
AGTTAGCTCACTCATTAGGCACCCCAGGCTTTACACTTTATGCTTCCGGCTCGTATGTTGTGTGGAATTG
TGAGCGGATAACAATTTCACACAGGAAACAGCTATGACCATGATTACGCCAAGCGCGCAATTAACCCTCA
CTAAAGGGAACAAAAGCTGGAGCTGCAAGCTTAATGTAGTCTTATGCAATACTCTTGTAGTCTTGCAACA
TGGTAACGATGAGTTAGCAACATGCCTTACAAGGAGAGAAAAAGCACCGTGCATGCCGATTGGTGGAAGT
AAGGTGGTACGATCGTGCCTTATTAGGAAGGCAACAGACGGGTCTGACATGGATTGGACGAACCACTGAA
TTGCCGCATTGCAGAGATATTGTATTTAAGTGCCTAGCTCGATACATAAACGGGTCTCTCTGGTTAGACC
AGATCTGAGCCTGGGAGCTCTCTGGCTAACTAGGGAACCCACTGCTTAAGCCTCAATAAAGCTTGCCTTG
AGTGCTTCAAGTAGTGTGTGCCCGTCTGTTGTGTGACTCTGGTAACTAGAGATCCCTCAGACCCTTTTAG
TCAGTGTGGAAAATCTCTAGCAGTGGCGCCCGAACAGGGACTTGAAAGCGAAAGGGAAACCAGAGGAGCT
CTCTCGACGCAGGACTCGGCTTGCTGAAGCGCGCACGGCAAGAGGCGAGGGGCGGCGACTGGTGAGTACG
CCAAAAATTTTGACTAGCGGAGGCTAGAAGGAGAGAGATGGGTGCGAGAGCGTCAGTATTAAGCGGGGGA
GAATTAGATCGCGATGGGAAAAAATTCGGTTAAGGCCAGGGGGAAAGAAAAAATATAAATTAAAACATAT
AGTATGGGCAAGCAGGGAGCTAGAACGATTCGCAGTTAATCCTGGCCTGTTAGAAACATCAGAAGGCTGT
AGACAAATACTGGGACAGCTACAACCATCCCTTCAGACAGGATCAGAAGAACTTAGATCATTATATAATA
CAGTAGCAACCCTCTATTGTGTGCATCAAAGGATAGAGATAAAAGACACCAAGGAAGCTTTAGACAAGAT
AGAGGAAGAGCAAAACAAAAGTAAGACCACCGCACAGCAAGCGGCCGCTGATCTTCAGACCTGGAGGAGG
AGATATGAGGGACAATTGGAGAAGTGAATTATATAAATATAAAGTAGTAAAAATTGAACCATTAGGAGTA
GCACCCACCAAGGCAAAGAGAAGAGTGGTGCAGAGAGAAAAAAGAGCAGTGGGAATAGGAGCTTTGTTCC
TTGGGTTCTTGGGAGCAGCAGGAAGCACTATGGGCGCAGCGTCAATGACGCTGACGGTACAGGCCAGACA
ATTATTGTCTGGTATAGTGCAGCAGCAGAACAATTTGCTGAGGGCTATTGAGGCGCAACAGCATCTGTTG
CAACTCACAGTCTGGGGCATCAAGCAGCTCCAGGCAAGAATCCTGGCTGTGGAAAGATACCTAAAGGATC
AACAGCTCCTGGGGATTTGGGGTTGCTCTGGAAAACTCATTTGCACCACTGCTGTGCCTTGGAATGCTAG
TTGGAGTAATAAATCTCTGGAACAGATTTGGAATCACACGACCTGGATGGAGTGGGACAGAGAAATTAAC
AATTACACAAGCTTAATACACTCCTTAATTGAAGAATCGCAAAACCAGCAAGAAAAGAATGAACAAGAAT
TATTGGAATTAGATAAATGGGCAAGTTTGTGGAATTGGTTTAACATAACAAATTGGCTGTGGTATATAAA
ATTATTCATAATGATAGTAGGAGGCTTGGTAGGTTTAAGAATAGTTTTTGCTGTACTTTCTATAGTGAAT
AGAGTTAGGCAGGGATATTCACCATTATCGTTTCAGACCCACCTCCCAACCCCGAGGGGACCCAGAGAGG
GCCTATTTCCCATGATTCCTTCATATTTGCATATACGATACAAGGCTGTTAGAGAGATAATTAGAATTAA
TTTGACTGTAAACACAAAGATATTAGTACAAAATACGTGACGTAGAAAGTAATAATTTCTTGGGTAGTTT
GCAGTTTTAAAATTATGTTTTAAAATGGACTATCATATGCTTACCGTAACTTGAAAGTATTTCGATTTCT
TGGCTTTATATATCTTGTGGAAAGGACGAAACACCGCTTCCTTATAGGCGTCAGCGGTTTTAGAGCTAGA
AATAGCAAGTTAAAATAAGGCTAGTCCGTTATCAACTTGAAAAAGTGGCACCGAGTCGGTGCTTTTTTAA
GCTTGGCGTAACTAGATCTTGAGACAAATGGCAGTATTCATCCACAATTTTAAAAGAAAAGGGGGGATTG
GGGGGTACAGTGCAGGGGAAAGAATAGTAGACATAATAGCAACAGACATACAAACTAAAGAATTACAAAA
ACAAATTACAAAAATTCAAAATTTTCGGGTTTATTACAGGGACAGCAGAGATCCACTTTGGCGCCGGCTC
GAGGGGG
