>Addgene plasmid #75766 | UCK2 gRNA (BRDN0001145769) | depositor partial sequence | sequence record 143226 | Target Sequence
CTTCCTTATAGGCGTCAGCG
