>Addgene plasmid #75766 | UCK2 gRNA (BRDN0001145769) | addgene partial sequence | sequence record 184523 | hU6-F
GTGACGTAGAAAGTAATAATTTCTTGGGTAGTTTGCAGTTTTAAAATTATGTTTTAAAATGGACTATCAT
ATGCTTACCGTAACTTGAAAGTATTTCGATTTCTTGGCTTTATATATCTTGTGGAAAGGACGAAACACCG
CTTCCTTATAGGCGTCAGCGGTTTTAGAGCTAGAAATAGCAAGTTAAAATAAGGCTAGTCCGTTATCAAC
TTGAAAAAGTGGCACCGAGTCGGTGCTTTTTTAAGCTTGGCGTAACTAGATCTTGAGACAAATGGCAGTA
TTCATCCACAATTTTAAAAGAAAAGGGGGGATTGGGGGGTACAGTGCAGGGGAAAGAATAGTAGACATAA
TAGCAACAGACATACAAACTAAAGAATTACAAAAACAAATTACAAAAATTCAAAATTTTCGGGTTTATTA
CAGGGACAGCAGAGATCCACTTTGGCGCCGGCTCGAGGGGGCCCGGGTGCAAAGATGGATAAAGTTTTAA
ACAGAGAGGAATCTTTGCAGCTAATGGACCTTCTAGGTCTTGAAAGGAGTGGGAATTGGCTCCGGTGCCC
GTCAGTGGGC
